>Addgene plasmid #11133 | PSUPER-344(hPot1) | addgene partial sequence | sequence record 18131 | 11133 with M13R
GAGGTCGACGGTATCGATAAGCTTTTCCAAAAATACCTCGCACTTCAAGCAATCTCTTGAATTGCTTGAA
GTGCGAGGTAGGGGATCTGTGGTCTCATACAGAACTTATAAGATTCCCAAATCCAAAGACATTTCACGTT
TATGGTGATTTCCCAGAACACATAGCGACATGCAAATATTGCAGGGCGCCACTCCCCTGTCCCTCACAGC
CATCTTCCTGCCAGGGCGCACGCGCGCTGGGTGTTCCCGCCTAGTGACACTGGGCCCGCGATTCCTTGGA
GCGGGTTGATGACGTCAGCGTTCGAATTCCTGCAGCCCGGGGGATCCACTAGTTCTAGAGCGGCCGCCAC
CGCGGTGGAGCTCCAATTCGCCCTATAGTGAGTCGTATTACAATTCACTGGCCGTCGTTTTACAACGTCG
TGACTGGGAAAACCCTGGCGTTACCCAACTTAATCGCCTTGCAGCACATCCCCCTTTCGCCAGCTGGCGT
AATAGCGAAGAGGCCCGCACCGATCGCCCTTCCCAACAGTTGCGCAGCCTGAATGGCGAATGGGACGCGC
CCTGTAGCGGCGCATAAGCGCGGCG
[93 nt withheld, positions 586-678]
CGCCGGCTTTCCCCGTCAAG
