[The description below was written by a language model from this plasmid's Addgene catalogue record.]
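Description:
PSUPER-344(hPot1) is a mammalian RNA interference plasmid built on the PSUPER backbone (about 3.2 kb without insert) and designed to knock down human POT1 (protection of telomeres 1), a single-stranded telomeric DNA-binding protein. It is propagated in E. coli under ampicillin selection, and the record lists puromycin as the marker for selecting transfected mammalian cells. The copy number is recorded as unknown, and no feature table is provided, so the origin of replication and the exact arrangement of the resistance cassettes cannot be confirmed from the record.

The payload is a 65 bp synthetic insert of human origin, cloned by restriction enzymes between the Bgl II and Hind III sites; whether those sites survive cloning is not recorded. An insert of this size in a pSUPER-type vector is typically an annealed oligonucleotide pair encoding a short hairpin: a sense copy of a target sequence from the POT1 mRNA, a loop, the antisense copy, and a terminator. The transcript folds back on itself and is processed by the cellular RNAi machinery into an siRNA that directs degradation of the POT1 message. The record does not name the promoter; pSUPER vectors generally drive hairpins from the RNA polymerase III H1 promoter, but this is not stated here. No mutation is noted.

The associated publication concerns loss of hPot1 function, which led to telomere instability and a cut-like phenotype. This indicates that the construct is used to deplete POT1 in human cells in order to study telomere protection and chromosome segregation.
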