Addgene plasmid #11133: PSUPER-344(hPot1)
Depositing lab: Christopher Counter. Depositing organization: Duke University. Publication: Loss of hPot1 function leads to telomere instability and a cut-like phenotype. Veldman T, Etheridge KT, Counter CM. Curr Biol. 2004 Dec 29. 14(24):2264-70. 10.1016/j.cub.2004.12.031 PubMed 15620654.
Backbone
  Vector backbone: PSUPER
  Backbone size w/o insert (bp): 3200
  Vector type: Mammalian Expression, RNAi
  Selectable markers: Puromycin
Growth in bacteria
  Bacterial resistance: Ampicillin, 100 μg/mL
  Growth temperature: 37°C
  Growth strain: DH5alpha
  Copy number: Unknown
Gene/Insert
  Gene/Insert name: RNAi against human Protection of Telomeres 1 (alt names: RNAi against hPOT1; protection of telomeres 1)
  Species: H. sapiens (human)
  Insert size (bp): 65
  Mutation: N/A
  GenBank ID: NM_015450
  Entrez Gene: POT1 (a.k.a. CMM10, CRMCC3, GLM9, HPOT1, PFBMFT8, TPDS3)
  Cloning method: Restriction Enzyme; 5′ cloning site Bgl II (unknown if destroyed); 3′ cloning site Hind III (unknown if destroyed)
  Sequencing primers: 5′ M13R
Terms and licenses: Academic/Nonprofit Terms; Industry Terms: Not Available to Industry
Depositor comments: Target sequence is: TACCT CGCAC TTCAA GCAA.
How to cite: PSUPER-344(hPot1) was a gift from Christopher Counter (Addgene plasmid # 11133 ; http://n2t.net/addgene:11133 ; RRID:Addgene_11133)
